>Addgene plasmid #35222 | unc119b_R (OZ582) | depositor partial sequence | sequence record 42878 | unc119b_R (OZ582) sequence 270 bps
TCTAGACCCGGGGAGCGCCCCTTCCAGTGTCGCATTTGCATGCGGAACTTTTCGATGACCTCTTCTTTGC
GTCGTCATACCCGTACTCATACCGGTGAAAAACCGTTTCAGTGTCGGATCTGTATGCGAAATTTCTCCCG
TACCGACACCTTGGCACGTCATCTACGTACGCACACCGGCGAGAAGCCATTCCAATGCCGAATATGCATG
CGCAACTTCAGTCGTAAAACCGCATTGAACCGTCACCTAAAAACCCACCTGAGGGGATCC
