>Addgene plasmid #35222 | unc119b_R (OZ582) | addgene partial sequence | sequence record 44463 | OK-61
AAAATCCAAGCTTTGGCGGCCGCTGACTACAAAGACGATGATGACAAATCTAGACCCGGGGAGCGCCCCT
TCCAGTGTCGCATTTGCATGCGGAACTTTTCGATGACCTCTTCTTTGCGTCGTCATACCCGTACTCATAC
CGGTGAAAAACCGTTTCAGTGTCGGATCTGTATGCGAAATTTCTCCCGTACCGACACCTTGGCACGTCAT
CTACGTACGCACACCGGCGAGAAGCCATTCCAATGCCGAATATGCATGCGCAACTTCAGTCGTAAAACCG
CATTGAACCGTCACCTAAAAACCCACCTGAGGGGATCCTCTGCACAGTAGTAACTAGAGACTAGAAAAAG
GCCGACAAGTCCCGCTCCGCTGAAGATCCTGGCGTAATAGCGAAGAGGCCCGCACCGATCGCCCTTCCCA
ACAGTTGCGCAGCCTGAATGGCGAATGGG
[124 nt withheld, positions 450-573]
C
[91 nt withheld, positions 575-665]
A
[49 nt withheld, positions 667-715]
CCTTTGACGTTGGAGTCCACGTTCTTT
[37 nt withheld, positions 743-779]
ACCCTATCTCGGTCTATTCTTT
