[The description below was written by a language model from this plasmid's Addgene catalogue record.]
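Description:
unc119b_R (OZ582) is a low-copy, kanamycin-selected bacterial plasmid built on the 5.5 kb MG414 backbone and catalogued as a zebrafish targeting reagent. It carries a roughly 270 bp insert encoding an engineered zinc finger array, placed between XbaI and BamHI sites that both remain intact, so the array can be excised and moved into other vectors. The array was designed to recognise one nine-base half-site (the "right" half) of a nuclease target in the zebrafish gene unc119b. The plasmid does not contain any unc119b sequence itself. The record notes that propagation requires a host carrying the lacIq allele of lac repressor, which implies that expression of the insert is under lac-type control, although the promoter and the origin of replication are not stated.

The plasmid is a source of a DNA-binding module rather than a finished nuclease. To generate a functional zinc finger nuclease, the array must be subcloned into an expression vector that fuses it to the FokI cleavage domain. It must then be paired with the complementary left-half array, unc119b_L (OZ581), so that the two FokI domains dimerise across the spacer and cut the locus. The choice of recipient vector depends on spacer length (5–6 bp versus 7 bp), and some of the suggested vectors carry FokI mutations that enforce heterodimer formation. The array arose from the OPEN (oligomerized pool engineering) selection approach. In a bacterial two-hybrid assay it gave 3.72-fold activation on its intended site, but according to the record it has not yet been tested as a nuclease for inducing mutations in zebrafish.
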