Addgene plasmid #35222: unc119b_R (OZ582)
Depositing lab: Keith Joung. Depositing organization: Massachusetts General Hospital. Publication: Rapid "open-source" engineering of customized zinc-finger nucleases for highly efficient gene modification. Maeder ML, Thibodeau-Beganny S, Osiak A, Wright DA, Anthony RM, Eichtinger M, Jiang T, Foley JE, Winfrey RJ, Townsend JA, Unger-Wallace E, Sander JD, Muller-Lerch F, Fu F, Pearlberg J, Goebel C, Dassie JP, Pruett-Miller SM, Porteus MH, Sgroi DC, Iafrate AJ, Dobbs D, McCray PB, Cathomen T, Voytas DF, Joung JK. Mol Cell. 2008 Jul 25. 31(2):294-301. 10.1016/j.molcel.2008.06.016 PubMed 18657511.
Backbone
  Vector backbone: MG414
  Backbone size w/o insert (bp): 5493
  Vector type: Zebrafish Targeting
Growth in bacteria
  Bacterial resistance: Kanamycin, 50 μg/mL
  Growth temperature: 37°C
  Growth strain: XL1 Blue
  Growth instructions: Requires a bacterial strain such as XL1 Blue, that expresses the lacIq allele of lac repressor
  Copy number: Low Copy
Gene/Insert
  Gene/Insert name: Zinc finger array targeting unc119b (alt name: unc119b)
  Species: D. rerio (zebrafish)
  Insert size (bp): 270
  Entrez Gene: unc119b (a.k.a. Unc119, unc119.2, zfUnc119a, zgc:136476)
  Cloning method: Restriction Enzyme; 5′ cloning site XbaI (not destroyed); 3′ cloning site BamHI (not destroyed)
  Sequencing primers: 5′ OK.61 GGGTAGTACGATGACGGAACCTGTC
Terms and licenses: Academic/Nonprofit Terms; Industry Terms: Not Available to Industry
Depositor comments: This plasmid encodes a zinc finger array targeting half of a target sequence in the zebrafish gene unc119b. Please note that this plasmid does NOT contain the unc119b sequence. Users must order the complementary plasmid unc119b_L (OZ581) [Addgene plasmid 35221] in order to create a zinc finger nuclease (ZFN) pair to introduce targeted mutations into this specific zebrafish gene. Users will also need to clone the zinc finger (ZF) insert of this plasmid into a zinc finger nuclease (ZFN) vector to express a FOKI fusion product. Examples of possible ZFN expression vectors that can be used are: pST1374 (Addgene plasmid 13426), pMLM290/292 (Addgene plasmids 21872 & 21873), pMLM800/802 (Addgene plasmids 27202 & 27203). The difference between pMLM800/802 and pMLM290/292 is the length of the “spacer” sequence in the full ZFN target site. If the spacer is 7 bp, scientists should use pMLM800/802. If the spacer is 5 or 6 bps, scientists should use pMLM290/292. pMLM290/292 is identical to pST1374 except that it harbors two mutations in the FokI nuclease domain (Q486E, I499L; aka the “-“ mutation see Miller et al., Nat. Biotech 2007, PMID 17603475) which confers heterodimeric behavior on these domains This zinc finger array was tested for binding activity to the sequence 5'-GTGGCGGTT-3' in a bacterial two hybrid assay, and resulted in 3.72 fold activation. However, this array has not yet been tested for activity as a zinc finger nuclease (i.e. for its ability to induce mutations at the intended locus). Scientists using this zinc finger array in a publication should notify and acknowledge NIH grant number R01 GM088040 in the publication. Other Articles: "Oligomerized pool engineering (OPEN): an 'open-source' protocol for making customized zinc-finger arrays." Maeder ML et al. (Nat Protoc. 2009 Sept 17. 4(10):1471-1501. Pubmed ID: 19798082) "Targeted mutagenesis in zebrafish using customized zinc-finger nucleases." Foley JE et al. (Nat Protoc. 2009 Dec 3. 4(12):1855-1867. Pubmed ID: 20010934)
How to cite: unc119b_R (OZ582) was a gift from Keith Joung (Addgene plasmid # 35222 ; http://n2t.net/addgene:35222 ; RRID:Addgene_35222)
